>Addgene plasmid #76275 | PKN1 gRNA (BRDN0001149250) | addgene full sequence | sequence record 185526 | Addgene Assembled Sequence
CCCGGGTGCAAAGATGGATAAAGTTTTAAACAGAGAGGAATCTTTGCAGCTAATGGACCTTCTAGGTCTT
GAAAGGAGTGGGAATTGGCTCCGGTGCCCGTCAGTGGGCAGAGCGCACATCGCCCACAGTCCCCGAGAAG
TTGGGGGGAGGGGTCGGCAATTGATCCGGTGCCTAGAGAAGGTGGCGCGGGGTAAACTGGGAAAGTGATG
TCGTGTACTGGCTCCGCCTTTTTCCCGAGGGTGGGGGAGAACCGTATATAAGTGCAGTAGTCGCCGTGAA
CGTTCTTTTTCGCAACGGGTTTGCCGCCAGAACACAGGTAAGTGCCGTGTGTGGTTCCCGCGGGCCTGGC
CTCTTTACGGGTTATGGCCCTTGCGTGCCTTGAATTACTTCCACCTGGCTGCAGTACGTGATTCTTGATC
CCGAGCTTCGGGTTGGAAGTGGGTGGGAGAGTTCGAGGCCTTGCGCTTAAGGAGCCCCTTCGCCTCGTGC
TTGAGTTGAGGCCTGGCCTGGGCGCTGGGGCCGCCGCGTGCGAATCTGGTGGCACCTTCGCGCCTGTCTC
GCTGCTTTCGATAAGTCTCTAGCCATTTAAAATTTTTGATGACCTGCTGCGACGCTTTTTTTCTGGCAAG
ATAGTCTTGTAAATGCGGGCCAAGATCTGCACACTGGTATTTCGGTTTTTGGGGCCGCGGGCGGCGACGG
GGCCCGTGCGTCCCAGCGCACATGTTCGGCGAGGCGGGGCCTGCGAGCGCGGCCACCGAGAATCGGACGG
GGGTAGTCTCAAGCTGGCCGGCCTGCTCTGGTGCCTGGCCTCGCGCCGCCGTGTATCGCCCCGCCCTGGG
CGGCAAGGCTGGCCCGGTCGGCACCAGTTGCGTGAGCGGAAAGATGGCCGCTTCCCGGCCCTGCTGCAGG
GAGCTCAAAATGGAGGACGCGGCGCTCGGGAGAGCGGGCGGGTGAGTCACCCACACAAAGGAAAAGGGCC
TTTCCGTCCTCAGCCGTCGCTTCATGTGACTCCACGGAGTACCGGGCGCCGTCCAGGCACCTCGATTAGT
TCTCGAGCTTTTGGAGTACGTCGTCTTTAGGTTGGGGGGAGGGGTTTTATGCGATGGAGTTTCCCCACAC
TGAGTGGGTGGAGACTGAAGTTAGGCCAGCTTGGCACTTGATGTAATTCTCCTTGGAATTTGCCCTTTTT
GAGTTTGGATCTTGGTTCATTCTCAAGCCTCAGACAGTGGTTCAAAGTTTTTTTCTTCCATTTCAGGTGT
CGTGACGTACGGCCACCATGACCGAGTACAAGCCCACGGTGCGCCTCGCCACCCGCGACGACGTCCCCAG
GGCCGTACGCACCCTCGCCGCCGCGTTCGCCGACTACCCCGCCACGCGCCACACCGTCGATCCGGACCGC
CACATCGAGCGGGTCACCGAGCTGCAAGAACTCTTCCTCACGCGCGTCGGGCTCGACATCGGCAAGGTGT
GGGTCGCGGACGACGGCGCCGCCGTGGCGGTCTGGACCACGCCGGAGAGCGTCGAAGCGGGGGCGGTGTT
CGCCGAGATCGGCCCGCGCATGGCCGAGTTGAGCGGTTCCCGGCTGGCCGCGCAGCAACAGATGGAAGGC
CTCCTGGCGCCGCACCGGCCCAAGGAGCCCGCGTGGTTCCTGGCCACCGTCGGAGTCTCGCCCGACCACC
AGGGCAAGGGTCTGGGCAGCGCCGTCGTGCTCCCCGGAGTGGAGGCGGCCGAGCGCGCCGGGGTGCCCGC
CTTCCTGGAGACCTCCGCGCCCCGCAACCTCCCCTTCTACGAGCGGCTCGGCTTCACCGTCACCGCCGAC
GTCGAGGTGCCCGAAGGACCGCGCACCTGGTGCATGACCCGCAAGCCCGGTGCCTGAACGCGTTAAGTCG
ACAATCAACCTCTGGATTACAAAATTTGTGAAAGATTGACTGGTATTCTTAACTATGTTGCTCCTTTTAC
GCTATGTGGATACGCTGCTTTAATGCCTTTGTATCATGCTATTGCTTCCCGTATGGCTTTCATTTTCTCC
TCCTTGTATAAATCCTGGTTGCTGTCTCTTTATGAGGAGTTGTGGCCCGTTGTCAGGCAACGTGGCGTGG
TGTGCACTGTGTTTGCTGACGCAACCCCCACTGGTTGGGGCATTGCCACCACCTGTCAGCTCCTTTCCGG
GACTTTCGCTTTCCCCCTCCCTATTGCCACGGCGGAACTCATCGCCGCCTGCCTTGCCCGCTGCTGGACA
GGGGCTCGGCTGTTGGGCACTGACAATTCCGTGGTGTTGTCGGGGAAATCATCGTCCTTTCCTTGGCTGC
TCGCCTGTGTTGCCACCTGGATTCTGCGCGGGACGTCCTTCTGCTACGTCCCTTCGGCCCTCAATCCAGC
GGACCTTCCTTCCCGCGGCCTGCTGCCGGCTCTGCGGCCTCTTCCGCGTCTTCGCCTTCGCCCTCAGACG
AGTCGGATCTCCCTTTGGGCCGCCTCCCCGCGTCGACTTTAAGACCAATGACTTACAAGGCAGCTGTAGA
TCTTAGCCACTTTTTAAAAGAAAAGGGGGGACTGGAAGGGCTAATTCACTCCCAACGAAGACAAGATCTG
CTTTTTGCTTGTACTGGGTCTCTCTGGTTAGACCAGATCTGAGCCTGGGAGCTCTCTGGCTAACTAGGGA
ACCCACTGCTTAAGCCTCAATAAAGCTTGCCTTGAGTGCTTCAAGTAGTGTGTGCCCGTCTGTTGTGTGA
CTCTGGTAACTAGAGATCCCTCAGACCCTTTTAGTCAGTGTGGAAAATCTCTAGCAGTACGTATAGTAGT
TCATGTCATCTTATTATTCAGTATTTATAACTTGCAAAGAAATGAATATCAGAGAGTGAGAGGAACTTGT
TTATTGCAGCTTATAATGGTTACAAATAAAGCAATAGCATCACAAATTTCACAAATAAAGCATTTTTTTC
ACTGCATTCTAGTTGTGGTTTGTCCAAACTCATCAATGTATCTTATCATGTCTGGCTCTAGCTATCCCGC
CCCTAACTCCGCCCATCCCGCCCCTAACTCCGCCCAGTTCCGCCCATTCTCCGCCCCATGGCTGACTAAT
TTTTTTTATTTATGCAGAGGCCGAGGCCGCCTCGGCCTCTGAGCTATTCCAGAAGTAGTGAGGAGGCTTT
TTTGGAGGCCTAGGGACGTACCCAATTCGCCCTATAGTGAGTCGTATTACGCGCGCTCACTGGCCGTCGT
TTTACAACGTCGTGACTGGGAAAACCCTGGCGTTACCCAACTTAATCGCCTTGCAGCACATCCCCCTTTC
GCCAGCTGGCGTAATAGCGAAGAGGCCCGCACCGATCGCCCTTCCCAACAGTTGCGCAGCCTGAATGGCG
AATGGG
[124 nt withheld, positions 3367-3490]
C
[91 nt withheld, positions 3492-3582]
A
[49 nt withheld, positions 3584-3632]
CCTTTGACGTTGGAGTCCACGTTCTTT
[37 nt withheld, positions 3660-3696]
ACCCTATCTCGGTCTATTCTTTTGATTTATAAGGGATTTTGCCGATTTCGGCCTATTGGTTAAAAAATGA
GCTGATTTAACAAAAATTTAACGCGAATTTTAACAAAATATTAACGCTTACAATTTAGGTGGCACTTTTC
GGGGAAATGTGCGCGGAACCCCTATTTGTTTATTTTTCTAAATACATTCAAATATGTATCCGCTCATGAG
ACAATAACCCTGATAAATGCTTCAATAATATTGAAAAAGGAAGAGTATGAGTATTCAACATTTCCGTGTC
GCCCTTATTCCCTTTTTTGCGGCATTTTGCCTTCCTGTTTTTGCTCACCCAGAAACGCTGGTGAAAGTAA
AAGATGCTGAAGATCAGTTGGGTGCACGAGTGGGTTACATCGAACTGGATCTCAACAGCGGTAAGATCCT
TGAGAGTTTTCGCCCCGAAGAACGTTTTCCAATGATGAGCACTTTTAAAGTTCTGCTATGTGGCGCGGTA
TTATCCCGTATTGACGCCGGGCAAGAGCAACTCGGTCGCCGCATACACTATTCTCAGAATGACTTGGTTG
AGTACTCACCAGTCACAGAAAAGCATCTTACGGATGGCATGACAGTAAGAGAATTATGCAGTGCTGCCAT
AACCATGAGTGATAACACTGCGGCCAACTTACTTCTGACAACGATCGGAGGACCGAAGGAGCTAACCGCT
TTTTTGCACAACATGGGGGATCATGTAACTCGCCTTGATCGTTGGGAACCGGAGCTGAATGAAGCCATAC
CAAACGACGAGCGTGACACCACGATGCCTGTAGCAATGGCAACAACGTTGCGCAAACTATTAACTGGCGA
ACTACTTACTCTAGCTTCCCGGCAACAATTAATAGACTGGATGGAGGCGGATAAAGTTGCAGGACCACTT
CTGCGCTCGGCCCTTCCGGCTGGCTGGTTTATTGCTGATAAATCTGGAGCCGGTGAGCGTGGGTCTCGCG
GTATCATTGCAGCACTGGGGCCAGATGGTAAGCCCTCCCGTATCGTAGTTATCTACACGACGGGGAGTCA
GGCAACTATGGATGAACGAAATAGACAGATCGCTGAGATAGGTGCCTCACTGATTAAGCATTGGTAACTG
TCAGACCAAGTTTACTCATATATACTTTAGATTGATTTAAAACTTCATTTTTAATTTAAAAGGATCTAGG
TGAAGATCCTTTTTGATAATCTCATGACCAAAATCCCTTAACGTGAGTTTTCGTTCCACTGAGCGTCAGA
CCCCGTAGAAAAGATCAAAGGATCTTCTTGAGATCCTTTTTTTCTGCGCGTAATCTGCTGCTTGCAAACA
AAAAAACCACCGCTACCAGCGGTGGTTTGTTTGCCGGATCAAGAGCTACCAACTCTTTTTCCGAAGGTAA
CTGGCTTCAGCAGAGCGCAGATACCAAATACTGTTCTTCTAGTGTAGCCGTAGTTAGGCCACCACTTCAA
GAACTCTGTAGCACCGCCTACATACCTCGCTCTGCTAATCCTGTTACCAGTGGCTGCTGCCAGTGGCGAT
AAGTCGTGTCTTACCGGGTTGGACTCAAGACGATAGTTACCGGATAAGGCGCAGCGGTCGGGCTGAACGG
GGGGTTCGTGCACACAGCCCAGCTTGGAGCGAACGACCTACACCGAACTGAGATACCTACAGCGTGAGCT
ATGAGAAAGCGCCACGCTTCCCGAAGGGAGAAAGGCGGACAGGTATCCGGTAAGCGGCAGGGTCGGAACA
GGAGAGCGCACGAGGGAGCTTCCAGGGGGAAACGCCTGGTATCTTTATAGTCCTGTCGGGTTTCGCCACC
TCTGACTTGAGCGTCGATTTTTGTGATGCTCGTCAGGGGGGCGGAGCCTATGGAAAAACGCCAGCAACGC
GGCCTTTTTACGGTTCCTGGCCTTTTGCTGGCCTTTTGCTCACATGTTCTTTCCTGCGTTATCCCCTGAT
TCTGTGGATAACCGTATTACCGCCTTTGAGTGAGCTGATACCGCTCGCCGCAGCCGAACGACCGAGCGCA
GCGAGTCAGTGAGCGAGGAAGCGGAAGAGCGCCCAATACGCAAACCGCCTCTCCCCGCGCGTTGGCCGAT
TCATTAATGCAGCTGGCACGACAGGTTTCCCGACTGGAAAGCGGGCAGTGAGCGCAACGCAATTAATGTG
AGTTAGCTCACTCATTAGGCACCCCAGGCTTTACACTTTATGCTTCCGGCTCGTATGTTGTGTGGAATTG
TGAGCGGATAACAATTTCACACAGGAAACAGCTATGACCATGATTACGCCAAGCGCGCAATTAACCCTCA
CTAAAGGGAACAAAAGCTGGAGCTGCAAGCTTAATGTAGTCTTATGCAATACTCTTGTAGTCTTGCAACA
TGGTAACGATGAGTTAGCAACATGCCTTACAAGGAGAGAAAAAGCACCGTGCATGCCGATTGGTGGAAGT
AAGGTGGTACGATCGTGCCTTATTAGGAAGGCAACAGACGGGTCTGACATGGATTGGACGAACCACTGAA
TTGCCGCATTGCAGAGATATTGTATTTAAGTGCCTAGCTCGATACATAAACGGGTCTCTCTGGTTAGACC
AGATCTGAGCCTGGGAGCTCTCTGGCTAACTAGGGAACCCACTGCTTAAGCCTCAATAAAGCTTGCCTTG
AGTGCTTCAAGTAGTGTGTGCCCGTCTGTTGTGTGACTCTGGTAACTAGAGATCCCTCAGACCCTTTTAG
TCAGTGTGGAAAATCTCTAGCAGTGGCGCCCGAACAGGGACTTGAAAGCGAAAGGGAAACCAGAGGAGCT
CTCTCGACGCAGGACTCGGCTTGCTGAAGCGCGCACGGCAAGAGGCGAGGGGCGGCGACTGGTGAGTACG
CCAAAAATTTTGACTAGCGGAGGCTAGAAGGAGAGAGATGGGTGCGAGAGCGTCAGTATTAAGCGGGGGA
GAATTAGATCGCGATGGGAAAAAATTCGGTTAAGGCCAGGGGGAAAGAAAAAATATAAATTAAAACATAT
AGTATGGGCAAGCAGGGAGCTAGAACGATTCGCAGTTAATCCTGGCCTGTTAGAAACATCAGAAGGCTGT
AGACAAATACTGGGACAGCTACAACCATCCCTTCAGACAGGATCAGAAGAACTTAGATCATTATATAATA
CAGTAGCAACCCTCTATTGTGTGCATCAAAGGATAGAGATAAAAGACACCAAGGAAGCTTTAGACAAGAT
AGAGGAAGAGCAAAACAAAAGTAAGACCACCGCACAGCAAGCGGCCGCTGATCTTCAGACCTGGAGGAGG
AGATATGAGGGACAATTGGAGAAGTGAATTATATAAATATAAAGTAGTAAAAATTGAACCATTAGGAGTA
GCACCCACCAAGGCAAAGAGAAGAGTGGTGCAGAGAGAAAAAAGAGCAGTGGGAATAGGAGCTTTGTTCC
TTGGGTTCTTGGGAGCAGCAGGAAGCACTATGGGCGCAGCGTCAATGACGCTGACGGTACAGGCCAGACA
ATTATTGTCTGGTATAGTGCAGCAGCAGAACAATTTGCTGAGGGCTATTGAGGCGCAACAGCATCTGTTG
CAACTCACAGTCTGGGGCATCAAGCAGCTCCAGGCAAGAATCCTGGCTGTGGAAAGATACCTAAAGGATC
AACAGCTCCTGGGGATTTGGGGTTGCTCTGGAAAACTCATTTGCACCACTGCTGTGCCTTGGAATGCTAG
TTGGAGTAATAAATCTCTGGAACAGATTTGGAATCACACGACCTGGATGGAGTGGGACAGAGAAATTAAC
AATTACACAAGCTTAATACACTCCTTAATTGAAGAATCGCAAAACCAGCAAGAAAAGAATGAACAAGAAT
TATTGGAATTAGATAAATGGGCAAGTTTGTGGAATTGGTTTAACATAACAAATTGGCTGTGGTATATAAA
ATTATTCATAATGATAGTAGGAGGCTTGGTAGGTTTAAGAATAGTTTTTGCTGTACTTTCTATAGTGAAT
AGAGTTAGGCAGGGATATTCACCATTATCGTTTCAGACCCACCTCCCAACCCCGAGGGGACCCAGAGAGG
GCCTATTTCCCATGATTCCTTCATATTTGCATATACGATACAAGGCTGTTAGAGAGATAATTAGAATTAA
TTTGACTGTAAACACAAAGATATTAGTACAAAATACGTGACGTAGAAAGTAATAATTTCTTGGGTAGTTT
GCAGTTTTAAAATTATGTTTTAAAATGGACTATCATATGCTTACCGTAACTTGAAAGTATTTCGATTTCT
TGGCTTTATATATCTTGTGGAAAGGACGAAACACCGCCACTTCCGAGTGGAGCACGGTTTTAGAGCTAGA
AATAGCAAGTTAAAATAAGGCTAGTCCGTTATCAACTTGAAAAAGTGGCACCGAGTCGGTGCTTTTTTAA
GCTTGGCGTAACTAGATCTTGAGACAAATGGCAGTATTCATCCACAATTTTAAAAGAAAAGGGGGGATTG
GGGGGTACAGTGCAGGGGAAAGAATAGTAGACATAATAGCAACAGACATACAAACTAAAGAATTACAAAA
ACAAATTACAAAAATTCAAAATTTTCGGGTTTATTACAGGGACAGCAGAGATCCACTTTGGCGCCGGCTC
GAGGGGG
Features (pLannotate 1.2.2; 29 found; start..end, strand, type, name):
     14..80      +  CDS            small t antigen (fragment): SV40 (simian virus 40) small t antigen
    106..317     +  promoter       EF-1α core promoter: core promoter for human elongation factor EF-1α
    318..1256    +  intron         EF-1α intron A: intron upstream of the start codon of human EF-1α
   1278..1877    +  CDS            PuroR (fragment): puromycin N-acetyltransferase; pac from Streptomyces; confers resistance to puromycin
   1893..2481    +  misc_feature   WPRE: woodchuck hepatitis virus posttranscriptional regulatory element
   2532..2551    +  misc_feature   cPPT/CTS (fragment): central polypurine tract and central termination sequence of HIV-1
   2553..2786    +  LTR            3' LTR (ΔU3): self-inactivating 3' long terminal repeat (LTR) from HIV-1
   2864..2985    +  polyA_signal   SV40 poly(A) signal: SV40 polyadenylation signal
   3025..3160    +  rep_origin     SV40 ori: SV40 origin of replication
   3181..3199    -  promoter       T7 promoter: promoter for bacteriophage T7 RNA polymerase
   3207..3362    +  CDS            lacZα (fragment): LacZα fragment of β-galactosidase; lacZ fragment
   3367..3795    +  rep_origin     f1 ori (sequence partly withheld): f1 bacteriophage origin of replication; arrow indicates direction of (+) strand synthesis
   3848..3952    +  promoter       AmpR promoter: bla
   3953..4813    +  CDS            AmpR: β-lactamase; bla; confers resistance to ampicillin, carbenicillin, and related antibiotics
   4984..5572    +  rep_origin     ori: high-copy-number ColE1/pMB1/pBR322/pUC origin of replication
   5755..5847    +  CDS            lacI (fragment): lac repressor; lacI; The lac repressor binds to the lac operator to inhibit transcription in E. coli. This inhibition can be relieved by adding lactose or isopropyl-β-D-thiogalactopyranoside (IPTG).
   5860..5881    +  protein_bind   CAP binding site: CAP binding activates transcription in the presence of cAMP. E. coli catabolite activator protein
   5896..5926    +  promoter       lac promoter: promoter for the E. coli lac operon
   5934..5950    +  protein_bind   lac operator: The lac repressor binds to the lac operator to inhibit transcription in E. coli. This inhibition can be relieved by adding lactose or isopropyl-β-D-thiogalactopyranoside (IPTG). lac repressor encoded by lacI
   5995..6013    +  promoter       T3 promoter: promoter for bacteriophage T3 RNA polymerase
   6041..6267    +  promoter       RSV promoter: Rous sarcoma virus enhancer/promoter
   6268..6448    +  LTR            5' LTR (truncated): truncated 5' long terminal repeat (LTR) from HIV-1
   6495..6620    +  misc_feature   HIV-1 Ψ: packaging signal of human immunodeficiency virus type 1
   6604..6967    +  CDS            HIV-1 gag (fragment): gag protein from human immunodeficiency virus 1; gag
   7113..7346    +  misc_feature   RRE: The Rev response element (RRE) of HIV-1 allows for Rev-dependent mRNA export from the nucleus to the cytoplasm.
   7723..7749    +  CDS            Rev (fragment): human immunodeficiency virus 1 (HIV-1) Rev protein; rev; enhances nuclear export of unspliced and incompletely spliced viral mRNAs
   7753..7993    +  promoter       U6 promoter: RNA polymerase III promoter for human U6 snRNA
   8023..8098    +  misc_RNA       gRNA scaffold: guide RNA scaffold for the Streptococcus pyogenes CRISPR/Cas9 system
   8154..8271    +  misc_feature   cPPT/CTS: central polypurine tract and central termination sequence of HIV-1
