[The description below was written by a language model from this plasmid's Addgene catalogue record and pLannotate feature annotations shown in this document.]
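Description:
PKN1 gRNA (BRDN0001149250) is a third-generation lentiviral CRISPR guide plasmid built on the lentiGuide-Puro backbone. It delivers a single guide RNA against human PKN1, a kinase gene also known as PRK1 or PRKCL1. The 8,323 nt plasmid is maintained in E. coli through a high-copy ColE1/pUC-type origin with ampicillin resistance (AmpR). The backbone also carries an f1 origin, an SV40 origin and poly(A) signal, and remnants of lac and phage promoter elements.

The viral genome is transcribed from an RSV promoter fused to a truncated HIV-1 5' LTR, which makes packaging Tat-independent, as expected of third-generation designs. It is followed by the Ψ packaging signal with a partial gag sequence, the Rev response element for nuclear export of the full-length RNA, and a cPPT/CTS. Two expression units lie within the proviral region. In the first, a human U6 RNA polymerase III promoter drives the PKN1-specific spacer joined to the Streptococcus pyogenes Cas9 guide scaffold. In the second, the EF-1α core promoter with its intron A drives puromycin N-acetyltransferase for selection of transduced mammalian cells. A WPRE enhances transcript expression, and the ΔU3 self-inactivating 3' LTR disables LTR promoter activity after integration.

The plasmid does not encode Cas9, so it must be paired with a separate Cas9 vector or used in cells that already express Cas9. The guide was designed against two PKN1 reference transcripts and belongs to a human kinome gRNA collection, which supports its use for PKN1 knockout in individual or library-style experiments.
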