Addgene plasmid #76275: PKN1 gRNA (BRDN0001149250)
Purpose: 3rd generation lentiviral gRNA plasmid targeting human PKN1
Depositing lab: John Doench & David Root. Depositing organization: Broad Institute. Publication: Optimized sgRNA design to maximize activity and minimize off-target effects of CRISPR-Cas9. Doench JG, Fusi N, Sullender M, Hegde M, Vaimberg EW, Donovan KF, Smith I, Tothova Z, Wilen C, Orchard R, Virgin HW, Listgarten J, Root DE. Nat Biotechnol. 2016 Jan 18. doi: 10.1038/nbt.3437. PubMed 26780180.
Backbone
  Vector backbone: lentiGuide-Puro
  Backbone manufacturer: Zhang Lab (Addgene plasmid # 52963)
  Vector type: Mammalian Expression, Lentiviral, CRISPR
  Selectable markers: Puromycin
Growth in bacteria
  Bacterial resistance: Ampicillin, 100 μg/mL
  Growth temperature: 37°C
  Growth strain: DH5alpha
  Copy number: High Copy
Gene/Insert
  Gene/Insert name: PKN1 (alt names: PKN1; NM_002741.3)
  gRNA/shRNA sequence: CCACTTCCGAGTGGAGCACG
  Species: H. sapiens (human)
  Entrez Gene: PKN1 (a.k.a. DBK, PAK-1, PAK1, PKN, PKN-ALPHA, PRK1, PRKCL1)
  Promoter: hU6
  Cloning method: Unknown
  Sequencing primers: 5′ U6-F; 3′ pS2-R
Terms and licenses: Academic/Nonprofit Terms; Industry Terms: Not Available to Industry
Depositor comments: The gRNA was designed to target the following Genbank reference sequence(s): NM_002741.3,NM_213560.1. Note that this plasmid does NOT contain Cas9. It should be used in conjunction with lentiCas9-Blast (Addgene #52962) or otherwise with cell lines already expressing Cas9. Browse the full kinome gRNA library at http://www.addgene.org/pooled-library/broadgpp-human-kinome/ or visit http://www.broadinstitute.org/rnai/public/ for detailed protocols and information.
How to cite: PKN1 gRNA (BRDN0001149250) was a gift from John Doench & David Root (Addgene plasmid # 76275 ; http://n2t.net/addgene:76275 ; RRID:Addgene_76275)
