>Addgene plasmid #76275 | PKN1 gRNA (BRDN0001149250) | depositor partial sequence | sequence record 143735 | Target Sequence
CCACTTCCGAGTGGAGCACG
