>Addgene plasmid #76275 | PKN1 gRNA (BRDN0001149250) | addgene partial sequence | sequence record 185525 | hU6-F
GTAGAAAGTAATAATTTCTTGGGTAGTTTGCAGTTTTAAAATTATGTTTTAAAATGGACTATCATATGCT
TACCGTAACTTGAAAGTATTTCGATTTCTTGGCTTTATATATCTTGTGGAAAGGACGAAACACCGCCACT
TCCGAGTGGAGCACGGTTTTAGAGCTAGAAATAGCAAGTTAAAATAAGGCTAGTCCGTTATCAACTTGAA
AAAGTGGCACCGAGTCGGTGCTTTTTTAAGCTTGGCGTAACTAGATCTTGAGACAAATGGCAGTATTCAT
CCACAATTTTAAAAGAAAAGGGGGGATTGGGGGGTACAGTGCAGGGGAAAGAATAGTAGACATAATAGCA
ACAGACATACAAACTAAAGAATTACAAAAACAAATTACAAAAATTCAAAATTTTCGGGTTTATTACAGGG
ACAGCAGAGATCCACTTTGGCGCCGGCTCGAGGGGGCCCGGGTGCAAAGATGGATAAAGTTTTAAACAGA
GAGGAATCTTTGCAGCTAATGGACCTTCTAGGTCTTGAAAGGAGTGGGAATTGGCTCCGGTGCCCGTCAG
TGGGCAGAGC
